>Addgene plasmid #162710 | pCCM’ ΔacRAF | addgene full sequence | sequence record 324185 | Addgene NGS Result
CGTTCAGCCCGACCGCTGCGCCTTATCCGGTAACTATCGTCTTGAGTCCAACCCGGTAAGACACGACTTA
TCGCCACTGGCAGCAGCCACTGGTAACAGGATTAGCAGAGCGAGGTATGTAGGCGGTGCTACAGAGTTCT
TGAAGTGGTGGCCTAACTACGGCTACACTAGAAGGACAGTATTTGGTATCTGCGCTCTGCTGAAGCCAGT
TACCTTCGGAAAAAGAGTTGGTAGCTCTTGATCCGGCAAACAAACCACCGCTGGTAGCGGTGGTTTTTTT
GTTTGCAAGCAGCAGATTACGCGCAGAAAAAAAGGATCTCAAGAAGATCCTTTGATCTTTTCTACGGGGT
CTGACGCTCAGTGGAACGAAAACTCACGTTAAGGGATTTTGGTCATGACTAGTGCTTGGATTCTCACCAA
TAAAAAACGCCCGGCGGCAACCGAGCGTTCTGAACAAATCCAGATGGAGTTCTGAGGTCATTACTGGATC
TATCAACAGGAGTCCAAGCGAGCTCGATATCAAATTACGCCCCGCCCTGCCACTCATCGCAGTACTGTTG
TAATTCATTAAGCATTCTGCCGACATGGAAGCCATCACAAACGGCATGATGAACCTGAATCGCCAGCGGC
ATCAGCACCTTGTCGCCTTGCGTATAATATTTGCCCATGGTGAAAACGGGGGCGAAGAAGTTGTCCATAT
TGGCCACGTTTAAATCAAAACTGGTGAAACTCACCCAGGGATTGGCTGAGACGAAAAACATATTCTCAAT
AAACCCTTTAGGGAAATAGGCCAGGTTTTCACCGTAACACGCCACATCTTGCGAATATATGTGTAGAAAC
TGCCGGAAATCGTCGTGGTATTCACTCCAGAGCGATGAAAACGTTTCAGTTTGCTCATGGAAAACGGTGT
AACAAGGGTGAACACTATCCCATATCACCAGCTCACCGTCTTTCATTGCCATACGGAATTCCGGATGAGC
ATTCATCAGGCGGGCAAGAATGTGAATAAAGGCCGGATAAAACTTGTGCTTATTTTTCTTTACGGTCTTT
AAAAAGGCCGTAATATCCAGCTGAACGGTCTGGTTATAGGTACATTGAGCAACTGACTGAAATGCCTCAA
AATGTTCTTTACGATGCCATTGGGATATATCAACGGTGGTATATCCAGTGATTTTTTTCTCCATTTTAGC
TTCCTTAGCTCCTGAAAATCTCGATAACTCAAAAAATACGCCCGGTAGTGATCTTATTTCATTATGGTGA
AAGTTGGAACCTCTTACGTGCCGATCAACGTCTCATTTTCGCCAGATATCGACGTCTAAGAAACCATTAT
TATCATGACATTAACCTATAAAAATAGGCGTATCACGAGGCCCTTTCGTCTTCACCTCGAGTCCCTATCA
GTGATAGAGATTGACATCCCTATCAGTGATAGAGATACTGAGCACATCAGCAGGACGCACTGACCGAATT
CATTAAAGAGGAGAAAGGTACCATGGCCAGCAACAAAGCCTTTACATTGGCTGTCGCCAACCTCAAAGGT
GGCTGTGGCAAGACGACCATCAGCACAAACATCAGTGCGGGCTTGACGCAGCGTGGTCGTGTTGGTCTGG
TCGATGCCGACCCCCAAGGCGCACTCAAGCATTGGGTTGACTGGGGAAGCAAAGAGGCGGACGCTCAAGT
CCCCGTCTTATACTCAGATCACACCGATCCCGTTCAAAATCTTAAATTGGCGCAACCAAACCATGACTTT
GTCGTCGTGGATTGCCCGCCTTCCCTAGACATGGCAATTACCTGTCAATTGATGATTGAGTGCGATTTTA
TATTAATTCCTGTACTGCCCTCCCCTTTAGATCTTTGGGCGAGCACTCAAACAATCGAGATGATTGAAAG
CGCACGCAAAACCAACCCCAAGCTAAAAGCTGCGTTGGTACTCAATCAAACAGAGCCGCGCAGTGCAATG
ACACGAGCAATGCAAACAACCATTGAGCGACTAGGGGTTCCCGTACTCACTACCTCTGTGCGACGACGCG
CTGTGTACCGAAATGCCGTAGTGGAAGGCGTTAGCGTTTTCCAGCTCGGAGCAAGAGGCCGCTCAGCGGC
TGATGAAATCAATCAAATCCTTAACGAGGTTATCCCGTCATGACTAATTTAGAAGATAAACTGAGTGCAA
GCATCAAGACCGAGAACAAGGACACGATAGCGCCTGCGTCAACGCCAGCCAAACCAGCCGCGCGCTCGGC
TGCACCCGAAACCACCAAGCCTGCATCGACAGGGGCCAAACCTGCCACACGGACGGCTGCGAAAAAGCCT
GTAGCGCGTGCGACGACAACAAAACCTGCTGTATCAAAATCCAGCAAGCCATCGGCTGATGATATTCAGG
TTCCGGCACACGACACATCGACGCATCCTCGCCGTGTATGGCCAGATTGATTTTGTCCGAACATCGCGAA
ACTAACGTCAAACTATGAACCCAGCGACTGAAGAATATCAGGCTCTTTTTGAAGACTTGGGCGAACCGAT
CGCTGAAGTCCTTGAGACCCATTGGATTGAGCTTTCGCGATTGTTCAGCCCGATGGGTTTCAAGGCTTTT
CTAGAAAGCGTTTCCAATCTTAAGGCTTTGGGACGCGGTGATGAGTTAGTTATCTCGTTTATTGAATCGG
CAGGTCCTGTTACAAGGTCAATTGGTGAAACAGCAGTTTTCGAACTGCTGTCTTCCGTTATTAAAATGTT
CTCCAAGGCCAGTGCTGAAGTTTTAGCAATGGTTTTCAAATCGGCACCTGTTGCTGTCAGTCGGCTCGGT
GAGGCTGAACTGTTCGTTGCCTATCTTTCTTTACTGGATTACATAGCGGCCAAAGCCCCCCGAGCCTTAC
GTCCACTTCTTGGTCAAATAGAGCAACTGCTTGGTGTGCTGACGCTTGGGGGATTGCGGCGTTGGATCAC
TTGGGGGATTCAAGCGCACCGAACCGATTTTGCCGCCCAAGAGGCCTACTTTAGTCTTGCAACGCCTGAA
TCCCGTGCTGTGTTACAGCGCGAGCGAAGGGGTGTATTGTTTGTTGATGTACAACGCCGCTTGGTGATGT
ATTTACGCGCACTGTGGGGGCGTGATTTTTTTCTACGCCCCACTTCGGGTGATTTCGAAAGCCGTGCGGG
ATACCGTCCGTTCATTGATGAACTATTTATCAATTTACCCGACGCGTATGATGATTACGCCGTTGAAGGC
GAACAAACAGTTGATGGTCTGACTGTCTATCGTGCGGCAGCGGCTCATGCCGCAGCACATCAAATTTATT
CGCGTCTCGACTCCGATGCGAAGAACGCATCCCCACTGGACCGCGCGACCATTGGTTTATTTGAAGACGC
GCGTGTCGAAAAACTCGCAATGGCCGATTTCCCTGGATTGGTTCCCCTGTGGAGGAATCTCAACCAACTG
ACGGTTGCTGCCCTCCCCGCTGACGCACGAACAGGAGAGAATCCAACTCTTGGCGCACTTTTCGACCGGA
TAGCGCTGGCACTATGCGATGAGAATTCATCGGATACCCACCCGCTTGTCGAATGGTCGCGTGAGGCGTT
TAAAGCAGCACTTGATCGTCTGGAAGATCAGGAGATGGCGCGAGAACTGGGCATCGCTCTAGCCGAAAAG
ATCCAGCAGCAAAACCTGGTATTTCAAAGCCGTACCGATATCCCAAGTAGCCCGTACCGTGATGACAATA
CCTATTTGTGGCAAACACCGGAAACAGGCAAGAGCAATGCACATACCGCGGCCAGCATTCAGGAAAAGCG
CAAGTACGTTAGCGTGATGCAGATGCTGCACGCCTTGGATGTGGAGTACGCCACGGCGGAAAGCGCGGAT
GAAATATGGGTGCTTGCCACCGAACTTTTTGATGACGATGGCACGACGTTCAATGAGCTTTATGGCACGC
CACCGACTGCTTCGCCTCGATATTATCCCGAATGGGATTACCAATCACAGCTTGAGCGACCATTGTGGAC
GACCCTGATGGAGAAGAAACCCAAATTGGGCGATCCTGCGGTGGTTGATAATATTTTGTTCGAGCACGCC
CCAATGGTACGGCGTTTGAAGTACCTGATCGAAGGCTTACAGCCACAAGGTGTCGTGCGACAGAAAAAAA
TCGAGGATGGTGATGAAGTCGATCTCAATGCAGCCATTGGCGCAATGATCGATATTCGAATGAATCGTCA
ACCGGACCCGCGCATTGGCATTCGTCGACGTATCCATGTGCGTGATCTATCCGTGATTTTGCTCATTGAT
CTCTCAGAATCAACCAATGATCTCGTGCAAACCGGTGAAGAAGAAAAAACCGTACTTGATATGGCTAGAG
AGGCAGCAGCATTACTCGGTGATGCATTGAATCGCATTGGTGATCCCTACGCTATTCATGGTTTTGATTC
CAATGGGCGCAGCGATGTTGAGTATTTCCGCTTCAAAGACTTTGATGACGCCTTCGATGACCTCGCCAAG
GCTCGTCTGGCCGGAATGACGGGGCAACTCTCCACACGCATGGGCACTGCCTTGCGACACGCGGGCCATT
TGTTGGATTCACGGCCCAGCCAGAAGAAACTTATTCTGTTACTTACCGATGGCGAGCCTTCCGATAATGA
TGTGCGCGACCCCCAATATCTACGCCAAGACACCAAGCGCGTTGTTGAGGAATTAGGGAAACGGGGCATC
AATACGTTCTGCGTCACCCTCGATCCAAGAGCCGATGATTATGTCGAACGAATTTTTGGCCCGAAACACT
ACATGATCCTCGACCATGTAGCTCGACTGCCTGAGAAACTACCGGCACTTTATTTGTCGATGACGCGATA
GAACTTTCCGTCCGAGCTTCAGACAAGAAACAAATCTCATGAAGCTGTTCAAATTGCTGCTCGGGATACG
AGGACAATGCGCCTGAAACCCGATTAATTTTAATTTGCGTATACGCAAGATAACTACCCGGCCAAGGCCG
GTCTGTGATGGAGAAAGCGCATGATGAACCTGCAATGGTTAATTCCATTGTTACCCTTACTGTCCGCCCT
ACTGGTGCAATTGTTTGCCGCTCGACTCGGTAAACGTGTTGCCCACCTGAGCGTGGCGTTGGGAACACTG
ACCGTCATTGTTGCCGCATATCAGCTCGTAGCGTATATCGGTACCGATGCGAGCCCAAGCTGGCATTCTC
TGGGCACGATGTGGGGCAGTCTGTACGTCGATCCGCTGAGCAGCATCATGTCGCTGGTTGTAGCGGGCAT
CAGCCTGATTGTTCATGTCTATTCAATCCGCTACATGACCGAAGAACCGGGCTATCCCCGGTTCTTCTTG
CTGCTGGATTTGATGACCGCTTCCATTTTGCTTATGGTCGCCGCCGGTGACTTGGTCACATTGCTGATCG
CCTGGCACATGATCGGCATCATGCTCTACTTTCTTTTGGGTCAGAATACAGAATCATGGCCGAGCCAGCG
CTACGCCTTTTGGACGTTTATCACGTACCGGTTGGGGGACTTGCCATTGGTGCTCGCCGCCGTGCTGCTT
TATCAAACCTATGGTGCGATTGACTTCCCCACCTTATTTTCCCGTATCGCGGCCGATCCAAACGCCACCA
TCATGGGGCTGCCCACGGCGATAACGGCTGCTTTTTTGGTGGCGCTCTCTGCCTTTGCAAAATCCGCCCA
ATTCCCGCTACATACCTGGCTCCCCTATACCATGGAGGGCCCGACGCCGGTTTCAGCTTTGATGCATGCG
GGGATTGTCAACGCCGGTGGTTTTATCATCAACCGCTTCGCGCCTGTTTTTGTTCACAGTGATGGCGTAC
TGCACATGCTGTTTGTCGTGGGTCTGATTACCGCGCTGGTGGGATCGGTGCTGATGTTGACGCAAAACGA
CATCAAAAAATCACTGGGTTATTCCACCATGGGTCAAATGGGCTTCATGGTCATGGAGTGTGGTCTTGGC
GCTTTTTCTCTGGCCGTGTTCCATCTCATTGCGCATGGTCTGTTCAAAGGCACCATGTTCCTCGGTTCGG
GCAGCATGATTCATGAAGCACGCAAGCACGACGGCGTGCCACATAACCCTCTGCACACCTTCTTGGTTGA
ACGAAAGTCTGCATCATTAAAATTGCCTTGGTTATTTATCGGCTTGGCTACGCTGGTCGTACCTCTGTTC
ATTCTGGTTATTGCACACTGGTTCGTGGCACCGGATTTTTTCGAAAAACAAGGTGCCATCGTGCTGCTGT
TCTTCGGCTGGATTACGGGGGTTCAGGTTCTTTTTGCCACACATCATCTGGATGCCAATAACCCAATTCG
CATGATGATGATGATTTTATTGTCGTTTACCTTGATTGTGGTGGGCTACACCTTCATTGGTCATGCTTTC
GAAAACTTCCTTTACCCCGAAGAAGCCTTCCGTAATGCGCTGTACCATGCAGCAGGCATCGATAAACTGA
CGTTCGACGGACTTGTTTTCTTGCTCGCTTTGATTGTGGTGGCAGGCTGGTTTAGCAGCTATTTGGCCAG
TCGTGAGAAATCGGTTTTCGGTGACCGGTTCGGAGCGGTTCGCCTCACTCTCTACTCACTGATCTCGCGT
GAATTTTATGTAGCCGATCTCTACGACCGGATGGCGCACTGGCTGCTTGATGCATCCAAACGCTTCAATG
TCTGGATGAGGTGGTATTGATATGTCCTTTTTCTTGATGTTACTGGCCGGGTTCTTTCTGCCCTTGTTCC
CCTTGAGCATGGTATTCAATGCCCTGCTCGGCCGAATCAAAAACCCCATCGCGCGGGTACTGCTGATTTT
TATCTGGCCTCAAATCGGCGTTTTCTTGCTTGCATGGGCTGGTTTGCCGCTGGATTCCGGATTCTTCGTT
GGCTGGGCAGTGCTTACGGCAGTCTTCTATGCCTGGCGATTGCTGACGGTGCGTGTGCTCTCCCAGTGGG
CCGGGATGCTCGCCACGTCCGCCTGGGCGCTGGCTTGGATTATCGCCGCCGATCTTCCAGCCAGTAGCGA
ACTGCACAGTTTCGCCCTGTGGATGTCCGTTGCGCCGGCTTTGCTGATCTTCATTGCCATTGCACTGCAA
GAACGTTTTGGCGCTGCTTACAGTGGTTTAGTTGTGGGGTTGGCGCGGGCTTTACCGCGCTTATCCAGCG
TCATTGTCATCGTGGTGTTGGCCGCAATGGCACTCCCTATTTTCCCCAGTTTTTTTGCAATGTTGGCATT
GCTGGCGCATAGCTCCATCTTATTCGCTCTGCCGATTTTGCTTACCTGGTTGCTTTGGAGTTGGGCAGGC
ACGCGGTTATTGAATGGGTTTGTTTTCGGGCCACGCGCCGAGACAGATGCCGCCGATCTCTCTTCAACCA
CAACATGGGGCTTTGTTGGCCTGATAGCAACGATTGTTGTGATTAATCTGATTTGGACAGGAGCTTGATC
CCATGAGCAAACTCCCTTTGGGTAAACGCCTGAAAATTCGTTCCATGGTGCACATGGCTGCCGAGCCAAT
CCCCAATTTCTGGCCTATGCGGACGTTCATTCACCATAACCCGCTCCATGGTCTGGAGCATCTGCCCTTC
GAACAGGCGGTTCGCCAGGGTGAAAAACTCTTTCACGCACGGGGATTTTTGCCGCGTGAGGATTACCAGC
GCTATCACAAGGAAGGCCGAGTTGATCAAAACAGCATAAAGCGTGACATAGCCGATTTTATTTCAAAACA
AGAAACGCTCAACGGTTTGGATTTGGCATCGTTACTTAGCGACTTGATGTGTTCGGTTAAGAACAAAGTA
ACTAGAACGCGCGCGCTCGCCGATCATGATGATGTGTTCCAAGCCTTGCACGGGAAACAACTGGAAAATG
CAGAGGCGCTCGATCTTAAAGCGCTAACTCAACGCTTATGTGCGCAGTTTGCACCAGAGCGCCCCCTGTA
CGAAGCCATCGATTTGCTGTTCGGCACGCAAATGGGCACCACACTCGATGAATTGGTAATCAAAAGCTGT
CTCGACTTTTTCGATGAAGGCCAATCAACCATCCAAATGCCCGGCCGCCACCAAGGATTGTTCGCAGCTT
GGACGGCCCTGGCAAAACGTAATTTACGCCTGTTTTTACGTGGCATGCATATCAAACAGATCCTCGATCA
GGACGATACGCCAGAGGGCATCATCGCCTACATTCTCGACGAACTGGGCATTGAGGAGGCTCACTGGGAT
GGGCTGATTACCCGCGAACTGACTCGTTTGCATGGCTGGGCAGGTTTTATTCGCTGGCGCTCCTCTTCCA
AGCACTACTATTGGGCCGAGCAGTACCCGGGGGATCTCATCGATTTCCTGGCCATCCGGCTCGTTTTAGG
CTTGGCCTTGATCCGTGAACATAGCCGTCAAAAGCGCACACCGATGACAGTCAAAGTGCTGCAAGAATAT
ATCGAAGGGCACACCGCCGAATGCTATCTGCGTCAAGCCTATTACGGTGGCTGCATATTGCCCGCGTTTG
CTCATGATGTTGATGATGCGCTGTCGCATAAAAAGCCTCAAAGGATCAACAACATTCTTCCGGGCTACCT
GCGCCAACAACGCCAATTCGAGGCAACACGACAAGCTGATGCGCTTCGTGATTTAGCCAGCAAAGCGGGG
CAAACCGATGCCCTTATGGCGCTGAATGCGCCTCAAATCAAGCAACTCATGACACTTATCGAGGCGTTTG
AAAACGAAGAAGGCATGATCTGGCTTCGTGCGATGGAATCGGTCTATCGACGGGAAATCATCAACCAGAT
TCAACTGTATGCACCGCATAAAAAAGAAAAACGGCCCTTTGCCCAGGCATTGTTCTGTATCGATGTGCGC
TCCGAGCCGATACGCCGTAATCTGGAAACGGTAGGCGAGTATCAAACCTATGGTATCGCCGGGTTTTTTG
GTGTTCCGGTAAGCTATATTGGCCTTGGCAAGGGCAGTGAAGTTAATCTTTGCCCGGTGGTCATTACCCC
TAAAAATCTGGTGCTTGAAGTGCCCGTGGGTGCCACAAGCATTGAAACAGACTTTTATTCTTCCGCCGAC
CATGTGCTACATGAGATGAAAAGCTCGATCCTTTCACCCTACTTCACGGTTGAAGCGGCCGGTTTGCTGT
TTGGTTTCGACATGATCGGCAAAACCATTGCCCCGCGACGCTACACCCAAATACGCAATCATATCGAACC
AAAAGCACAGGCAACTCGTTTGCTGGTGGATAAACTCACCCGCGAACAAGCCGACTCAATCGTCCGTTCG
CTGCAACGCGCCATGATTGTGCGCGCCATTCATCAGGAATTTGGCATCGAACGCGAAGCAGTCACCGATG
CCATGATCCGCGAACTGCGCGAAGCGGCCATGGATAACTATCACGAACAGACCGAATTCGCGCGCCGTTT
CGCCTTGAGCCCAACGGCCGAAACTCAGTTTATCGCAGGGCTGAAAAAGGACTATAAAATCAATCGCTCA
TTTGTTTCCATGCAAATGGAACGCTTGGCCAGGATTGGTTTTAGCCTCGATGAACAGGTGTTTTATGTTG
ACAAGGCACTCACATCCATCGGATTGACCGAAAACTTTTCACGCTTTGTTTTATTGGCCGGTCACGGCAG
CACTTCCGACAATAATCCCTACGAATCCGCGCTTGACTGCGGTGCATGTGGTGGTAGTCATGGGCTGGTT
TCTGCCCGGGTGCTTGCCCACATGGCCAATAAGCCTGAAGTACGTCGCAGACTGGCCAAGCAAGGCATCC
AGATACCTGAAGATACTTGGTTTGTGTCCGTCATGCACAACACCACAACCGATCAATTGTCACTGCAAGA
CCTTGATTTGCTTCCAAACAGCCATCTTGTTTACCTCGAACGCTTGCGTAACGGCTTACGTGCGGCCACC
CGTTTGTCAGCGGCAGAACGCTTGCCTGCTCTGCTTGATCATCCTTCGCCCAACATCGACACATTATCGG
CACAAAAACAAATTGAGCGGAATGCCAGCGACTGGACCCAAGTTCGGCCAGAGTGGGGCTTGGCGAGAAA
TGCGAGCGTCGTCGCCGGCGGCCGACATTTGACCGAGGGTGCGAACTTAAGCGGTCGAACGTTTTTGCAG
TCTTACGATTATCGACTCGATCCCAAAGGCCGCCACCTTGAAAACATTCTCAGCAACCCGCTAATTATCG
GCCAGTGGATCAATCTTGAGCATTATTTCTCAGCGGTAGATAACGAACACTTTGGCAGTGGCAGCAAGGC
CTATCACAACGTCGTAGGTCGTTTTGGTGTGGTTACGGGTAATTTAAGTGACTTGCGAACAGGGTTACCA
GCACAGTCGGTGCTTAAAGATGGACGCCCATACCACGAGCCCATCCGTCTCTTGGCGATTATCGAAGCAC
CCGCAGCATTCACCCTCGAAGTAGCGGGTCGATTGCCCAAGGTGATGTCCCTGATTACCAACGGCTGGAT
CACTGTTGTTGTCGTTGATCCGGAAACGGGCGATCGTCTTTTTTATGATCGCGGCGAATGGTACAATCTC
AACAATGATCCGCAGTACACGCCCTCGGTCAAACCCTTGCTTGAAGAAGAACTCAGCGCATGAAAAACCT
CAACCTTACCCAATTGAAAAAACTGGAAATCATCCTCGAAGGTGAACATCAATCATTCGCCACGGATTTA
CTCGACCGAGCAGGCGTCAAGGGCTACACCATTGTCGGCAACCTTTCAGGCAAAGGGGCTCAAGGCTTTC
ATGAAGGCCATCTCATGTTTAACGAAGATGAAGTGCTGAACATGATCATCACCGCCGTTCCGGAAGAGCT
CGTTTCTCCCTTGCTGGAAGGCTTCGCCCCCTTTTTCAGCAAACACAGCGGAGTAGTATTTGTTTCTGAC
ATTCAGGTCAGTCGTCCGGTCAAGTTCAAAACAGACGCTAAATAAATACGATTTAAATCAGAAAGACGGC
TACATCGACCAGAACAAGGCAATTTAAATGACACAAAATGCAGATCAATATCGCGTACGCAAAGAGCCCT
ATTATCGAGCTGTACAAGACGAAATCGAGTTATATCGCGCCGGTTACGAAGCACGCATTCCCATGATGCT
CAAAGGCCCGACCGGCTGTGGTAAATCACGTTTTGTCGAACATATGGCTTGGAAGCTCAACCGCCCCTTA
ATCACCATCGCGTGTAATGAAGACATGACGGCATCCGATCTTGTCGGCCGCTATTTGCTCGATAAAGATG
GCACCCGTTGGCAAGATGGCCCGCTTACGGTCGCTGCGCGCATTGGTGCCATCTGCTACCTCGATGAAAT
TGTTGAGGCCCGTCAGGATACCATCGTCGTCATCCATCCATTGACCGATCACCGTCGAGTACTGCCACTT
GAGAAAAAGGGCGAATTGGTTGAAGCGCATCCCGATTTCCAAATCGTGATTTCTTACAATCCGGGCTATC
AAAGCCTGATGAAAGACCTCAAGCAATCCACCAAGCAACGTTTTGGTGCGCTTGATTTTGACTACCCTAA
ACCAGACATTGAAGCCGAAATTGTGAGCCACGAGGCCGGGGTTGATAAAGACACTGCTGAAAAACTGGTT
CAGATCGCACAAAAAGCACGTAACCTCAAGGGTCATGGCCTGGATGAAGGCCTCTCCACGCGTCTGTTAG
TCTATGCAGGCAAATTGATTGCCAAAGGCGTTGATGCCCGCGCTGCCTGCACCATGACGCTTGTCAACCC
GATCACAGATGATGTCGACATGCGCGATGCACTCGACACCGTCGTCAAAACGTTCTTTTAAGCCTTCCGT
ACCAACAGGTAATACGCACAACATGAAACACACCAGCTATGTCGGTCTTGATCTTGACGCACAAGGCGGC
ATGACGCACATCGGAAAAATTATCCGAGATGGTTGGCTGTTTGGCTTTATTCCAGAAACGGAAACGGGTA
CCGGCTGGACCCACACACAGATTCAAATGCTGTATGAAAAGGTGTTTGCTGCCTGGGAACCGTATGCACA
CATCCCGAGCCGCTTGCCACCCGAGCTTAAAGAAAAGTACCTAAGAATTCAGGAAGATGCACTAAAACGC
GCCCGGGAAAATGGATGGGACCCGGAACTGTCCGATGATGATTAAAACTCCAGACCAAACTGTATCCGCC
CAAATCAAGATACAAGTGAAAATCAATGAAATCAGTGTGCATCTTCAGGGAAGATGCGCATGAACAACAT
TGATTTGCGCGTCTATTCGTTTATCGATTCGCTTCAACCGCAGCTTGCATCCTATCTTGCGACATCATCG
CAAGGCTTTCTTCCCGTTCCGGGTGATGCCTGCTTGTGGATTGAAGTCGCGCCGGGCATGGCCGTCCATC
GCCTCAGTGATATTGCGCTAAAGGCCACGAACGTTCGTCTCGGCGAACAGGTAGTCGAGCGTGCTTTTGG
CTCGATGGAAATTCATTACCGAAACCAAAGCGACGTTCTCGCATCCGGTGAGGCCGTTTTAAGAGAAATC
AATCACGCGCAAGAAGATCGTCTGCCTTGTCGCATCGCATGGAAAGAGATCATTCGAGCGATTACCCCCG
ATCATGCCACCTTGATCAATCGCCAGTTGCGTAAAGGCTCTATGCTGTTGCCGGGCAAAAGCATGTTCAT
CCTTGAAACAGAACCGGCAGGTTATATTGTTCAGGCTGCCAACGAGGCCGAGAAAGCAGCTCATGTGACT
CTGATCGATGTACGTGCTTTTGGTAACTTTGGTCGCCTGACCATGATGGGCAGCGAAGCGGAAACCGAAG
AAGCCATGCGGGCGGCTGAGGCCACAATCGCAAGCATCAACGCGCGTGCGCGTCGCGCTGAAGGGTTCTA
AAATGTAACTGTATTCAGCGATGACGAAATTCTTAGCTATTGTAATACTCTAGAGGCATCAAATAAAACG
AAAGGCTCAGTCGAAAGACTGGGCCTTTCGTTTTATCTGTTGTTTGTCGGTGAACGCTCTCCTGAGTAGG
ACAAATCCGCCGCCGCTAGCAGTTCGTAGACGGAAACAAACGCAGAATCCAAGCAAAAGGGAATAAGGGC
GACACGGAAATGTTGAATACTCATACTCTTCCTTTTTCAATATTATTGAAGCATTTATCAGGGTTATGTC
CACTGGGTTCGTGCCTTCATCCGGATATCCAGGAACTGTTAAGACCCACTTTCACATTTAAGTTGTTTTT
CTAATCCGCATATGATCAATTCAAGGCCGAATAAGAAGGCTGGCTCTGCACCTTGGTGATCAAATAATTC
GATAGCTTGTCGTAATAATGGCGGCATACTATCAGTAGTAGGTGTTTCCCTTTCTTCTTTAGCGACTTGA
TGCTCTTGATCTTCCAATACGCAACCTAAAGTAAAATGCCCCACAGCGCTGAGTGCATATAATGCATTCT
CTAGTGAAAAACCTTGTTGGCATAAAAAGGCTAATTGATTTTCGAGAGTTTCATACTGTTTTTCTGTAGG
CCGTGTACCTAAATGTACTTTTGCTCCATCGCGATGACTTAGTAAAGCACATCTAAAACTTTTAGCGTTA
TTACGTAAAAAATCTTGCCAGCTTTCCCCTTCTAAAGGGCAAAAGTGAGTATGGTGCCTATCTAACATCT
CAATGGCTAAGGCGTCGAGCAAAGCCCGCTTATTTTTTACATGCCAATACAATGTAGGCTGCTCTACACC
TAGCTTCTGGGCGAGTTTACGGGTTGTTAAACCTTCGATTCCGACCTCATTAAGCAGCTCTAATGCGCTG
TTAATCACTTTACTTTTATCTAATCTAGACATACTCTTCCTTTTTCAATATTATTGAAGCATTTATCAGG
GTTATTGTCTCATGAGCGGATACATATTTGAATGTATTTAGAAAAATAAACAAATAGGGGTTCCGCGTTT
CCCTCGACAATTCGCGCTAGACCTAGGGCGTTCGGCTGCGGCGAGCGGTATCAGCTCACTCAAAGGCGGT
AATACGGTTATCCACAGAATCAGGGGATAACGCAGGAAAGAACATGTGAGCAAAAGGCCAGCAAAAGGCC
AGGAACCGTAAAAAGGCCGCGTTGCTGGCGTTTTTCCATAGGCTCCGCCCCCCTGACGAGCATCACAAAA
ATCGACGCTCAAGTCAGAGGTGGCGAAACCCGACAGGACTATAAAGATACCAGGCGTTTCCCCCTGGAAG
CTCCCTCGTGCGCTCTCCTGTTCCGACCCTGCCGCTTACCGGATACCTGTCCGCCTTTCTCCCTTCGGGA
AGCGTGGCGCTTTCTCATAGCTCACGCTGTAGGTATCTCAGTTCGGTGTAGGTCGTTCGCTCCAAGCTGG
GCTGTGTGCACGAACCCCC
Features (pLannotate 1.2.2; 14 found; start..end, strand, type, name):
    410..504     -  terminator     lambda t0 terminator: transcription terminator from phage lambda
    525..1184    -  CDS            CmR: chloramphenicol acetyltransferase; cat; confers resistance to chloramphenicol
   1185..1287    -  promoter       cat promoter: promoter of the E. coli cat gene encoding chloramphenicol acetyltransferase
   1392..1465    +  promoter       PLtetO-1 promoter: modified phage lambda PL promoter with tet operator sites (Lutz and Bujard, 1997)
   5657..6019    +  CDS            ndhF: NU5C_PEA - Also known as ndh5. Protein inferred from homology: Swiss-Prot protein existence level 3. NDH shuttles electrons from NAD(P)H:plastoquinone, via FMN and iron-sulfur (Fe-S) centers, to quinones in the photosynthetic chain and possibly in a chloroplast respiratory chain. The immediate electron acceptor for the enzyme in this species is believed to be plastoquinone. Couples the redox reaction to proton translocation, and thus conserves the redox energy in a proton gradient (By similarity). From Pisum sativum (Garden pea).
   7432..10491   +  CDS            Y2653_THIDA: Protein inferred from homology: Swiss-Prot protein existence level 3. From Thiobacillus denitrificans (strain ATCC 25259).
  10987..11748   +  CDS            nirQ (fragment): NIRQ_PSEST - Experimental evidence at transcript level: Swiss-Prot protein existence level 2. Activator of nitrite and nitric oxide reductases. From Pseudomonas stutzeri (Pseudomonas perfectomarina).
  12170..12808   +  CDS            csoS1D: CSOSD_HALNC - Experimental evidence at protein level: Swiss-Prot protein existence level 1. Unlike beta-carboxysomes, alpha-carboxysomes (Cb) can form without cargo protein. CsoS2 is essential for Cb formation and is also capable of targeting foreign proteins to the Cb. The Cb shell assembles with the aid of CsoS2; CsoS1A, CsoS1B and CsoS1C form the majority of the shell while CsoS4A and CsoS4B form vertices. CsoS1D forms pseudohexamers that probably control metabolite flux into and out of the shell. From Halothiobacillus neapolitanus (strain ATCC 23641 / c2) (Thiobacillus neapolitanus).
  12870..12956   +  terminator     rrnB T1 terminator: Escherichia coli rrnB; transcription terminator T1 from the E. coli rrnB gene
  13005..13044   -  CDS            AmpR (fragment): β-lactamase; bla; confers resistance to ampicillin, carbenicillin, and related antibiotics
  13045..13087   -  promoter       AmpR promoter (fragment): bla
  13129..13752   -  CDS            TetR: tetracycline repressor TetR; tetR from transposon Tn10; TetR binds to the tetracycline operator tetO to inhibit transcription. This inhibition can be relieved by adding tetracycline or doxycycline.
  13753..13857   -  promoter       AmpR promoter: bla
  14033..322     -  rep_origin     ori (across the origin): high-copy-number ColE1/pMB1/pBR322/pUC origin of replication
