[The description below was written by a language model from this plasmid's Addgene catalogue record and pLannotate feature annotations shown in this document.]
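Description:
pCCM' ΔacRAF is a bacterial expression plasmid of about 14.3 kb built on pFA31, a derivative of pZA31 in which the original p15A replicon was replaced with a high-copy ColE1-type origin. It is propagated in E. coli under chloramphenicol selection. The cat gene has its own promoter and is followed by a lambda t0 terminator. The backbone also carries tetR from Tn10, transcribed constitutively from a bla (AmpR) promoter. The small AmpR coding and promoter fragments annotated nearby appear to be leftovers of that arrangement, not a functional ampicillin marker.

The payload is an insert of roughly 11.3 kb, the second CO2-concentrating mechanism (CCM) operon of Halothiobacillus neapolitanus. It lies downstream of the PLtetO-1 promoter and ends at an rrnB T1 terminator. TetR represses this promoter by binding its tet operators, so the operon can be induced with a tetracycline-class inducer. This version differs from the parental pCCM' by a deletion of acRAF, a putative rubisco chaperone.

The automated annotation covers the insert only loosely. It identifies the carboxysome shell protein CsoS1D directly. The other open reading frames are labelled by homology to an NdhF-like protein, an uncharacterised Thiobacillus protein and a NirQ-like activator, and these labels should be read as similarity hits, not confirmed gene identities. Several kilobases of the insert have no annotation at all.

The plasmid comes from work reconstituting a bacterial CCM in E. coli. The record presents it as a single-gene knockout variant of pCCM', suited to testing whether acRAF contributes to that reconstituted function.
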