Addgene plasmid #162710: pCCM’ ΔacRAF
Purpose: Second CCM operon lacking acRAF; Deletion of putative rubisco chaperone, acRAF
Depositing lab: David Savage. Depositing organization: University of California, Berkeley. Publication: Functional reconstitution of a bacterial CO2 concentrating mechanism in E. coli. Flamholz AI, Dugan E, Blikstad C, Gleizer S, Ben-Nissan R, Amram S, Antonovsky N, Ravishankar S, Noor E, Bar-Even A, Milo R, Savage D. Elife. 2020 Oct 21;9. pii: 59882. doi: 10.7554/eLife.59882. PubMed 33084575.
Backbone
  Vector backbone: pFA31 (derived from pZA31 expressing under PLtet0-1 and constitutive tetR)
  Backbone size w/o insert (bp): 2980
  Total vector size (bp): 14300
  Modifications to backbone: The p15A origin was replaced with high-copy colE1 origin.
  Vector type: Bacterial Expression
Growth in bacteria
  Bacterial resistance: Chloramphenicol, 25 μg/mL
  Growth temperature: 37°C
  Growth strain: DH5alpha
  Copy number: High Copy
Gene/Insert
  Gene/Insert name: Second CCM operon cloned from H. neapolitanus
  Species: Halothiobacillus neapolitanus
  Insert size (bp): 11300
  Mutation: pCCM' with a deletion of putative rubisco chaperone, acRAF
  Promoter: PLtet0-1 promoter
  Cloning method: Gibson Cloning
  Sequencing primers: 5′ ggaacctcttacgtgccgatc; 3′ GCGTTCACCGACAAACAACA
Terms and licenses: Academic/Nonprofit Terms; Industry Terms: Not Available to Industry
Depositor comments: pCCM' with a deletion of putative rubisco chaperone, acRAF
How to cite: pCCM’ ΔacRAF was a gift from David Savage (Addgene plasmid # 162710 ; http://n2t.net/addgene:162710 ; RRID:Addgene_162710)
